>Addgene plasmid #20652 | pWZL Neo Myr Flag TK1 | addgene full sequence | sequence record 442157 | Addgene Long Read Sequencing Result
CGCGCCGATCTTCAATATTGGCCATTAGCCATATTATTCATTGGTTATATAGCATAAATCAATATTGGCT
ATTGGCCATTGCATACGTTGTATCTATATCATAATATGTACATTTATATTGGCTCATGTCCAATATGACC
GCCATGTTGGCATTGATTATTGACTAGTTATTAATAGTAATCAATTACGGGGTCATTAGTTCATAGCCCA
TATATGGAGTTCCGCGTTACATAACTTACGGTAAATGGCCCGCCTGGCTGACCGCCCAACGACCCCCGCC
CATTGACGTCAATAATGACGTATGTTCCCATAGTAACGCCAATAGGGACTTTCCATTGACGTCAATGGGT
GGAGTATTTACGGTAAACTGCCCACTTGGCAGTACATCAAGTGTATCATATGCCAAGTCCGCCCCCTATT
GACGTCAATGACGGTAAATGGCCCGCCTGGCATTATGCCCAGTACATGACCTTACGGGACTTTCCTACTT
GGCAGTACATCTACGTATTAGTCATCGCTATTACCATGGTGATGCGGTTTTGGCAGTACACCAATGGGCG
TGGATAGCGGTTTGACTCACGGGGATTTCCAAGTCTCCACCCCATTGACGTCAATGGGAGTTTGTTTTGG
CACCAAAATCAACGGGACTTTCCAAAATGTCGTAATAACCCCGCCCCGTTGACGCAAATGGGCGGTAGGC
GTGTACGGTGGGAGGTCTATATAAGCAGAGCTGGTTTAGTGAACCGCGCCAGTCCTCCGATTGACTGAGT
CGCCCGGGTACCCGTGTATCCAATAAACCCTCTTGCAGTTGCATCCGACTTGTGGTCTCGCTGTTCCTTG
GGAGGGTCTCCTCTGAGTGATTGACTACCCGTCAGCGGGGGTCTTTCATTTGGGGGCTCGTCCGGGATCG
GGAGACCCCTGCCCAGGGACCACCGACCCACCACCGGGAGGCAAGCTGGCCAGCAACTTATCTGTGTCTG
TCCGATTGTCTAGTGTCTATGACTGATTTTATGCGCCTGCGTCGGTACTAGTTAGCTAACTAGCTCTGTA
TCTGGCGGACCCGTGGTGGAACTGACGAGTTCTGAACACCCGGCCGCAACCCTGGGAGACGTCCCAGGGA
CTTTGGGGGCCGTTTTTGTGGCCCGACCTGAGGAAGGGAGTCGATGTGGAATCCGACCCCGTCAGGATAT
GTGGTTCTGGTAGGAGACGAGAACCTAAAACAGTTCCCGCCTCCGTCTGAATTTTTGCTTTCGGTTTGGA
ACCGAAGCCGCGCGTCTTGTCTGCTGCAGCGCTGCAGCATCGTTCTGTGTTGTCTCTGTCTGACTGTGTT
TCTGTATTTGTCTGAAAATTAGGGCCAGACTGTTACCACTCCCTTAAGTTTGACCTTAGGTCACTGGAAA
GATGTCGAGCGGATCGCTCACAACCAGTCGGTAGATGTCAAGAAGAGACGTTGGGTTACCTTCTGCTCTG
CAGAATGGCCAACCTTTAACGTCGGATGGCCGCGAGACGGCACCTTTAACCGAGACCTCATCACCCAGGT
TAAGATCAAGGTCTTTTCACCTGGCCCGCATGGACACCCAGACCAGGTCCCCTACATCGTGACCTGGGAA
GCCTTGGCTTTTGACCCCCCTCCCTGGGTCAAGCCCTTTGTACACCCTAAGCCTCCGCCTCCTCTTCCTC
CATCCGCCCCGTCTCTCCCCCTTGAACCTCCTCGTTCGACCCCGCCTCGATCCTCCCTTTATCCAGCCCT
CACTCCTTCTCTAGGCGCCGGCCGGATCCAGAATTCGCCACCATGGGGTCTTCAAAATCTAAACCAAAGG
ACCCCAGCCAGCGCCGGCGCAGGATCCGAGGTTACCTTGACTACAAAGACGATGACGACAAGCAATTGAC
AAGTTTGTACAAAAAAGTTGGCATGAGCTGCATTAACCTGCCCACTGTGCTGCCCGGCTCCCCCAGCAAG
ACCCGGGGGCAGATCCAGGTGATTCTCGGGCCGATGTTCTCAGGAAAAAGCACAGAGTTGATGAGACGCG
TCCGTCGCTTCCAGATTGCTCAGTACAAGTGCCTGGTGATCAAGTATGCCAAAGACACTCGCTACAGCAG
CAGCTTCTGCACACATGACCGGAACACCATGGAGGCGCTGCCCGCCTGCCTGCTCCGAGACGTGGCCCAG
GAGGCCCTGGGCGTGGCTGTCATAGGCATCGACGAGGGGCAGTTTTTCCCTGACATCGTGGAGTTCTGCG
AGGCCATGGCCAACGCCGGGAAGACCGTAATTGTGGCTGCACTGGATGGGACCTTCCAGAGGAAGCCATT
TGGGGCCATCCTGAACCTGGTGCCGCTGGCCGAGAGCGTGGTGAAGCTGACGGCGGTGTGCATGGAGTGC
TTCCGGGAAGCCGCCTATACCAAGAGGCTCGGCACAGAGAAGGAGGTCGAGGTGATTGGGGGAGCAGACA
AGTACCACTCCGTGTGTCGGCTCTGCTACTTCAAGAAGGCCTCAGGCCAGCCTGCCGGGCCGGACAACAA
AGAGAACTGCCCAGTGCCAGGAAAGCCAGGGGAAGCCGTGGCTGCCAGGAAGCTCTTTGCCCCACAGCAG
ATTCTGCAATGCAGCCCTGCCAACTGCCCAACTTTCTTGTACAAAGTGGTTTGATCTAGTCGACCAATTC
CGGTTATTTTCCACCATATTGCCGTCTTTTGGCAATGTGAGGGCCCGGAAACCTGGCCCTGTCTTCTTGA
CGAGCATTCCTAGGGGTCTTTCCCCTCTCGCCAAAGGAATGCAAGGTCTGTTGAATGTCGTGAAGGAAGC
AGTTCCTCTGGAAGCTTCTTGAAGACAAACAACGTCTGTAGCGACCCTTTGCAGGCAGCGGAACCCCCCA
CCTGGCGACAGGTGCCTCTGCGGCCAAAAGCCACGTGTATAAGATACACCTGCAAAGGCGGCACAACCCC
AGTGCCACGTTGTGAGTTGGATAGTTGTGGAAAGAGTCAAATGGCTCTCCTCAAGCGTATTCAACAAGGG
GCTGAAGGATGCCCAGAAGGTACCCCATTGTATGGGATCTGATCTGGGGCCTCGGTGCACATGCTTTACA
TGTGTTTAGTCGAGGTTAAAAAACGTCTAGGCCCCCCGAACCACGGGGACGTGGTTTTCCTTTGAAAAAC
ACGATGATAATACCATGATTGAACAAGATGGATTGCACGCAGGTTCTCCGGCCGCTTGGGTGGAGAGGCT
ATTCGGCTATGACTGGGCACAACAGACAATCGGCTGCTCTGATGCCGCCGTGTTCCGGCTGTCAGCGCAG
GGGCGCCCGGTTCTTTTTGTCAAGACCGACCTGTCCGGTGCCCTGAATGAACTGCAGGACGAGGCAGCGC
GGCTATCGTGGCTGGCCACGACGGGCGTTCCTTGCGCAGCTGTGCTCGACGTTGTCACTGAAGCGGGAAG
GGACTGGCTGCTATTGGGCGAAGTGCCGGGGCAGGATCTCCTGTCATCTCACCTTGCTCCTGCCGAGAAA
GTATCCATCATGGCTGATGCAATGCGGCGGCTGCATACGCTTGATCCGGCTACCTGCCCATTCGACCACC
AAGCGAAACATCGCATCGAGCGAGCACGTACTCGGATGGAAGCCGGTCTTGTCGATCAGGATGATCTGGA
CGAAGAGCATCAGGGGCTCGCGCCAGCCGAACTGTTCGCCAGGCTCAAGGCGCGCATGCCCGACGGCGAG
GATCTCGTCGTGACCCATGGCGATGCCTGCTTGCCGAATATCATGGTGGAAAATGGCCGCTTTTCTGGAT
TCATCGACTGTGGCCGGCTGGGTGTGGCGGACCGCTATCAGGACATAGCGTTGGCTACCCGTGATATTGC
TGAAGAGCTTGGCGGCGAATGGGCTGACCGCTTCCTCGTGCTTTACGGTATCGCCGCTCCCGATTCGCAG
CGCATCGCCTTCTATCGCCTTCTTGACGAGTTCTTCTGAGCGGGACTCTGGGGTTCGCATCGATAAAATA
AAAGATTTTATTTAGTCTCCAGAAAAAGGGGGGAATGAAAGACCCCACCTGTAGGTTTGGCAAGCTAGCT
TAAGTAACGCCATTTTGCAAGGCATGGAAAAATACATAACTGAGAATAGAGAAGTTCAGATCAAGGTCAG
GAACAGATGGAACAGCTGAATATGGGCCAAACAGGATATCTGTGGTAAGCAGTTCCTGCCCCGGCTCAGG
GCCAAGAACAGATGGAACAGCTGAATATGGGCCAAACAGGATATCTGTGGTAAGCAGTTCCTGCCCCGGC
TCAGGGCCAAGAACAGATGGTCCCCAGATGCGGTCCAGCCCTCAGCAGTTTCTAGAGAACCATCAGATGT
TTCCAGGGTGCCCCAAGGACCTGAAATGACCCTGTGCCTTATTTGAACTAACCAATCAGTTCGCTTCTCG
CTTCTGTTCGCGCGCTTCTGCTCCCCGAGCTCAATAAAAGAGCCCACAACCCCTCACTCGGGGCGCCAGT
CCTCCGATTGACTGAGTCGCCCGGGTACCCGTGTATCCAATAAACCCTCTTGCAGTTGCATCCGACTTGT
GGTCTCGCTGTTCCTTGGGAGGGTCTCCTCTGAGTGATTGACTACCCGTCAGCGGGGGTCTTTCACAGGC
CAGTGGGGCCGCACTTTTCGGGGAAATGTGCGCGGAACCCCTATTTGTTTATTTTTCTAAATACATTCAA
ATATGTATCCGCTCATGAGACAATAACCCTGATAAATGCTTCAATAATATTGAAAAAGGAAGAGTATGAG
TATTCAACATTTCCGTGTCGCCCTTATTCCCTTTTTTGCGGCATTTTGCCTTCCTGTTTTTGCTCACCCA
GAAACGCTGGTGAAAGTAAAAGATGCTGAAGATCAGTTGGGTGCACGAGTGGGTTACATCGAACTGGATC
TCAACAGCGGTAAGATCCTTGAGAGTTTTCGCCCCGAAGAACGTTTTCCAATGATGAGCACTTTTAAAGT
TCTGCTATGTGGCGCGGTATTATCCCGTATTGACGCCGGGCAAGAGCAACTCGGTCGCCGCATACACTAT
TCTCAGAATGACTTGGTTGAGTACTCACCAGTCACAGAAAAGCATCTTACGGATGGCATGACAGTAAGAG
AATTATGCAGTGCTGCCATAACCATGAGTGATAACACTGCGGCCAACTTACTTCTGACAACGATCGGAGG
ACCGAAGGAGCTAACCGCTTTTTTGCACAACATGGGGGATCATGTAACTCGCCTTGATCGTTGGGAACCG
GAGCTGAATGAAGCCATACCAAACGACGAGCGTGACACCACGATGCCTGTAGCAATGGCAACAACGTTGC
GCAAACTATTAACTGGCGAACTACTTACTCTAGCTTCCCGGCAACAATTAATAGACTGGATGGAGGCGGA
TAAAGTTGCAGGACCACTTCTGCGCTCGGCCCTTCCGGCTGGCTGGTTTATTGCTGATAAATCTGGAGCC
GGTGAGCGTGGGTCTCGCGGTATCATTGCAGCACTGGGGCCAGATGGTAAGCCCTCCCGTATCGTAGTTA
TCTACACGACGGGGAGTCAGGCAACTATGGATGAACGAAATAGACAGATCGCTGAGATAGGTGCCTCACT
GATTAAGCATTGGTAACTGTCAGACCAAGTTTACTCATATATACTTTAGATTGATTTGCGGCCGCGAAAA
GGACAAGCAGCGAAAATTCACGCCCCCTTGGGAGGTGGCGGCATATGCAAAGGATAGCACTCCCACTCTA
CTACTGGGTATCATATGCTGACTGTATATGCATGAGGATAGCATATGCTACCCGGATACAGATTAGGATA
GCATATACTACCCAGATATAGATTAGGATAGCATATGCTACCCAGATATAGATTAGGATAGCCTATGCTA
CCCAGATATAAATTAGGATAGCATATACTACCCAGATATAGATTAGGATAGCATATGCTACCCAGATATA
GATTAGGATAGCCTATGCTACCCAGATATAGATTAGGATAGCATATGCTATCCAGATATTTGGGTAGTAT
ATGCTACCCATGGCAACATTAGCCCACCGTGCTCTCAGCGACCTCGTGAATATGAGGACCAACAACCCTG
TGCTTGGCGCTCAGGCGCAAGTGTGTGTAATTTGTCCTCCAGATCGCAGCAATCGCGCCCCTATCTTGGC
CCGCCCACCTACTTATGCAGGTATTCCCCGGGGTGCCATTAGTGGTTTTGTGGGCAAGTGGTTTGACCGC
AGTGGTTAGCGGGGTTACAATCAGCCAAGTTATTACACCCTTATTTTACAGTCCAAAACCGCAGGGCGGC
GTGTGGGGGCTGACGCGTGCCCCCACTCCACAATTTCAAAAAAAAGAGTGGCCACTTGTCTTTGTTTATG
GGCCCCATTGGCGTGGAGCCCCGTTTAATTTTCGGGGGTGTTAGAGACAACCAGTGGAGTCCGCTGCTGT
CGGCGTCCACTCTCTTTCCCCTTGTTACAAATAGAGTGTAACAACATGGTTCACCTGTCTTGGTCCCTGC
CTGGGACACATCTTAATAACCCCAGTATCATATTGCACTAGGATTATGTGTTGCCCATAGCCATAAATTC
GTGTGAGATGGACATCCAGTCTTTACGGCTTGTCCCCACCCCATGGATTTCTATTGTTAAAGATATTCAG
AATGTTTCATTCCTACACTAGTATTTATTGCCCAAGGGGTTTGTGAGGGTTATATTGGTGTCATAGCACA
ATGCCACCACTGAACCCCCCGTCCAAATTTTATTCTGGGGGCGTCACCTGAAACCTTGTTTTCGAGCACC
TCACATACACCTTACTGTTCACAACTCAGCAGTTATTCTATTAGCTAAACGAAGGAGAATGAAGAAGCAG
GCGAAGATTCAGGAGAGTTCACTGCCCGCTCCTTGATCTTCAGCCACTGCCCTTGTGACTAAAATGGTTC
ACTACCCTCGTGGAATCCTGACCCCATGTAAATAAAACCGTGACAGCTCATGGGGTGGGAGATATCGCTG
TTCCTTAGGACCCTTTTACTAACCCTAATTCGATAGCATATGCTTCCCGTTGGGTAACATATGCTATTGA
ATTAGGGTTAGTCTGGATAGTATATACTACTACCCGGGAAGCATATGCTACCCGTTTAGGGTTAACAAGG
GGGCCTTATAAACACTATTGCTAATGCCCTCTTGAGGGTCCGCTTATCGGTAGCTACACAGGCCCCTCTG
ATTGACGTTGGTGTAGCCTCCCGTAGTCTTCCTGGGCCCCTGGGAGGTACATGTCGGCCGCAAAAGGATC
TAGGTGAAGATCCTTTTTGATAATCTCATGACCAAAATCCCTTAACGTGAGTTTTCGTTCCACTGAGCGT
CAGACCCCGTAGAAAAGATCAAAGGATCTTCTTGAGATCCTTTTTTTCTGCGCGTAATCTGCTGCTTGCA
AACAAAAAAACCACCGCTACCAGCGGTGGTTTGTTTGCCGGATCAAGAGCTACCAACTCTTTTTCCGAAG
GTAACTGGCTTCAGCAGAGCGCAGATACCAAATACTGTTCTTCTAGTGTAGCCGTAGTTAGGCCACCACT
TCAAGAACTCTGTAGCACCGCCTACATACCTCGCTCTGCTAATCCTGTTACCAGTGGCTGCTGCCAGTGG
CGATAAGTCGTGTCTTACCGGGTTGGACTCAAGACGATAGTTACCGGATAAGGCGCAGCGGTCGGGCTGA
ACGGGGGGTTCGTGCACACAGCCCAGCTTGGAGCGAACGACCTACACCGAACTGAGATACCTACAGCGTG
AGCTATGAGAAAGCGCCACGCTTCCCGAAGGGAGAAAGGCGGACAGGTATCCGGTAAGCGGCAGGGTCGG
AACAGGAGAGCGCACGAGGGAGCTTCCAGGGGGAAACGCCTGGTATCTTTATAGTCCTGTCGGGTTTCGC
CACCTCTGACTTGAGCGTCGATTTTTGTGATGCTCGTCAGGGGGGCGGAGCCTATGGAAAAACGCCAGCA
ACGCGGCCTTTTTACGGTTCCTGGCCTTTTGCTGGCCTTTTGCTCACATGTTCTTTCCTGCGTTATCCCC
TGATTCTGTGGATAACCGTATTACCGCCTTTGAGTGAGCTGATACCGCTCGCCGCAGCCGAACGACCGAG
CGCAGCGAGTCAGTGAGCGAGGAAGCGGAAGAGCGCCCAATACGCAAACCGCCTCTCCCCGCGCGTTGGC
CGATTCATTAATGCAACTATGGTTGGCGCGTTGTAAACGTTAATATTTTGTTAAAATTCGCGTTAAATTT
TTGTTAAATCAGCTCATTTTTTAACCAATAGACCGAAATCGGCAAAATCCCTTATAAATCAAAAGAATAG
CCCGAGATAGAGT
[37 nt withheld, positions 8344-8380]
AAAGAACGTGGACTCCAACGTCAAAGG
[141 nt withheld, positions 8408-8548]
G
[46 nt withheld, positions 8550-8595]
A
[72 nt withheld, positions 8597-8668]
Features (pLannotate 1.2.2; 19 found; start..end, strand, type, name):
    151..528     +  enhancer       CMV enhancer: human cytomegalovirus immediate early enhancer
    530..729     +  promoter       CMV promoter: human cytomegalovirus (CMV) immediate early promoter
    746..890     +  LTR            3' LTR (ΔU3) (fragment): self-inactivating 3' long terminal repeat (LTR) from Moloney murine leukemia virus
   1012..1286    +  misc_feature   MESV Ψ (fragment): packaging signal of murine embryonic stem cell virus
   1353..1769    +  CDS            gag (truncated): truncated Moloney murine leukemia virus (MMLV) gag gene lacking the start codon
   1817..1834    +  CDS            myr (fragment): N-myristoylation signal from Src kinase (Pellman et al., 1985; Kaplan et al., 1988)
   1890..1907    +  protein_bind   attB1 (fragment): mutant version of attB; core recombination site for the Gateway® BP reaction BP Clonase™
   1913..2614    +  CDS            TK1: KITH_HUMAN - Experimental evidence at protein level: Swiss-Prot protein existence level 1. From Homo sapiens (Human).
   2617..2640    -  protein_bind   attB2: mutant version of attB; recombination site for the Gateway® BP reaction BP Clonase™
   2699..3160    +  misc_feature   IRES: internal ribosome entry site (IRES) of the encephalomyocarditis virus (EMCV)
   3165..3956    +  CDS            neo: KKA2_KLEPN - Also known as kan, nptII. Experimental evidence at protein level: Swiss-Prot protein existence level 1. Resistance to kanamycin, neomycin, paromomycin, ribostamycin, butirosin and gentamicin B. From Klebsiella pneumoniae.
   4024..4145    +  LTR            3' LTR (ΔU3) (fragment): self-inactivating 3' long terminal repeat (LTR) from Moloney murine leukemia virus
   4146..4615    +  LTR            LTR: long terminal repeat from Moloney murine leukemia virus
   4651..4755    +  promoter       AmpR promoter: bla
   4756..5616    +  CDS            AmpR: β-lactamase; bla; confers resistance to ampicillin, carbenicillin, and related antibiotics
   5775..7126    +  rep_origin     oriP (fragment): Epstein-Barr virus oriP replication origin (Yates et al., 2000)
   7382..7970    +  rep_origin     ori: high-copy-number ColE1/pMB1/pBR322/pUC origin of replication
   8153..8205    +  CDS            lacI (fragment): lac repressor; lacI; The lac repressor binds to the lac operator to inhibit transcription in E. coli. This inhibition can be relieved by adding lactose or isopropyl-β-D-thiogalactopyranoside (IPTG).
   8221..4       -  rep_origin     M13 ori (across the origin) (sequence partly withheld): M13 bacteriophage origin of replication; arrow indicates direction of (+) strand synthesis
