[The description below was written by a language model from this plasmid's Addgene catalogue record and pLannotate feature annotations shown in this document.]
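Description:
pWZL Neo Myr Flag TK1 is a Moloney murine leukemia virus-based retroviral vector for expressing human thymidine kinase 1 (TK1, soluble) in mammalian cells. It was made by a Gateway LR reaction that moved the TK1 open reading frame from an entry clone into the pWZL-Neo-Myr-Flag-DEST backbone. In bacteria it is maintained through a high-copy ColE1/pUC-type origin and ampicillin resistance (AmpR under its own bla promoter). The record recommends a recombination-deficient strain because of the repeated LTR sequences. The feature table, generated from an 8,668 nt long-read sequence, also detects an M13 origin, a short lacI fragment and a fragment of the Epstein-Barr virus oriP in the plasmid backbone.

A CMV enhancer/promoter sits upstream of a partial 5' LTR and would drive transcription of the viral genome in packaging cells. It is followed by a Ψ packaging signal and a truncated gag region lacking its start codon, which together support encapsidation of the RNA. Downstream, a Src-derived N-myristoylation signal precedes the attB1-flanked TK1 coding sequence, which ends at attB2. The catalogue also lists an N-terminal Flag tag from the backbone, although the annotation did not call it as a separate feature. The myristoylation signal targets the fusion protein to membranes, and Flag allows its detection. An EMCV IRES then permits translation of the neomycin phosphotransferase gene from the same transcript, so transduced cells can be selected with G418, and a 3' MMLV LTR closes the provirus.

The plasmid belongs to a myristoylated kinase ORF library built for functional genomic screens for oncogenes. The depositors note that the identity of the gene was verified but that the insert was not fully sequenced for minor mutations.
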