Addgene plasmid #20652: pWZL Neo Myr Flag TK1
Depositing lab: William Hahn & Jean Zhao. Depositing organization: Dana-Farber Cancer Institute. Publication: Integrative Genomic Approaches Identify IKBKE as a Breast Cancer Oncogene (Kinase Library Clones). Boehm JS, Zhao JJ, Yao J, Kim SY, Firestein R, Dunn IF, Sjostrom SK, Garraway LA, Weremowicz S, Richardson AL, Greulich H, Stewart CJ, Mulvey LA, Shen RR, Ambrogio L, Hirozane-Kishikawa T, Hill DE, Vidal M, Meyerson M, Grenier JK, Hinkle G, Root DE, Roberts TM, Lander ES, Polyak K, Hahn WC. Cell. 2007 Jun 15. 129(6):1065-1079. 10.1016/j.cell.2007.03.052 PubMed 17574021.
Backbone
  Vector backbone: pWZL-Neo-Myr-Flag-DEST
  Backbone manufacturer: William Hahn Lab (available at Addgene, #15300)
  Vector type: Mammalian Expression, Retroviral
  Selectable markers: Neomycin (select with G418)
Growth in bacteria
  Bacterial resistance: Ampicillin, 100 μg/mL
  Growth temperature: 37°C
  Growth strain: Stbl3
  Growth instructions: Stbl3 cells to prevent recombination.
  Copy number: Unknown
Gene/Insert
  Gene/Insert name: TK1 (alt name: thymidine kinase 1, soluble)
  Species: H. sapiens (human)
  GenBank ID: NM_003258
  Entrez Gene: TK1 (a.k.a. TK2)
  Tag / fusion protein: Myr (N terminal on backbone); Flag (N terminal on backbone)
  Cloning method: Gateway Cloning
  Sequencing primers: 5′ pWZL-Fwd (GAA CCT CCT CGT TCG ACC); 3′ pWZL-Rev (TTC CGG GCC CTC ACA TTG)
Resource information
  A portion of this plasmid was derived from a plasmid made by: 1-A2
Terms and licenses: Academic/Nonprofit Terms; Industry Terms: Not Available to Industry
Depositor comments: ORFs were cloned into Gateway compatible pEntry vectors. An LR recombination reaction was performed to move the ORF to pWZL-Neo-Myr-Flag DEST such that the ORF would have 5' myristoylation and flag tags. This plasmid is part of a kinase library, and the gene has been verified, but has not been fully sequenced for minor mutations. Please see the following link for plasmids from this article that are not part of the kinase library http://www.addgene.org/pubmed/17574021
How to cite: pWZL Neo Myr Flag TK1 was a gift from William Hahn & Jean Zhao (Addgene plasmid # 20652 ; http://n2t.net/addgene:20652 ; RRID:Addgene_20652)
