>Addgene plasmid #20652 | pWZL Neo Myr Flag TK1 | addgene partial sequence | sequence record 26479 | 20652 with pWZL-Fwd
CTCCTTCTCTAGGCGCCGGCCGGATCCAGAATTCGCCACCATGGGGTCTTCAAAATCTAAACCAAAGGAC
CCCAGCCAGCGCCGGCGCAGGATCCGAGGTTACCTTGACTACAAAGACGATGACGACAAGCAATTGACAA
GTTTGTACAAAAAAGTTGGCATGAGCTGCATTAACCTGCCCACTGTGCTGCCCGGCTCCCCCAGCAAGAC
CCGGGGGCAGATCCAGGTGATTCTCGGGCCGATGTTCTCAGGAAAAAGCACAGAGTTGATGAGACGCGTC
CGTCGCTTCCAGATTGCTCAGTACAAGTGCCTGGTGATCAAGTATGCCAAAGACACTCGCTACAGCAGCA
GCTTCTGCACACATGACCGGAACACCATGGAGGCGCTGCCCGCCTGCCTGCTCCGAGACGTGGCCCAGGA
GGCCCTGGGCGTGGCTGTCATAGGCATCGACGAGGGGCAGTTTTTCCCTGACATCGTGGAGTTCTGCGAG
GCCATGGCCAACGCCGGGAAGACCGTAATTGTGGCTGCACTGGATGGGACCTTCCAGAGGAAGCCATTTG
GGGCCATCCTGAACCTGGTGCCGCTGGCCGAGAGCGTGGTGAAGCTGACGGCGGTGTGCATGGAGTGCTT
CCGGGAAGCCGCCTATACCAAGAGGCTCGGCACAGAGA
